Addgene plasmid #106686: gh2
Purpose: expression of gRNA targeting GALNT2
Depositing lab: Eric-Paul Bennett. Depositing organization: University of Copenhagen. Publication: A validated gRNA library for CRISPR/Cas9 targeting of the human glycosyltransferase genome. Narimatsu Y, Joshi HJ, Zhang Y, Gomes C, Chen YH, Lorenzetti F, Furukawa S, Schjoldager K, Hansen L, Clausen H, Bennett EP, Wandall HH. Glycobiology. 2018 Jan 5. pii: 4791732. doi: 10.1093/glycob/cwx101. PubMed 29315387.
Backbone
  Vector backbone: EPB104
  Backbone manufacturer: Eric-Paul Bennett (Addgene plasmid # 68369)
  Backbone size w/o insert (bp): 2376
  Vector type: Mammalian Expression
Growth in bacteria
  Bacterial resistance: Ampicillin, 100 μg/mL
  Growth temperature: 37°C
  Growth strain: DH5alpha
  Copy number: High Copy
Gene/Insert
  Gene/Insert name: GALNT2
  gRNA/shRNA sequence: GTGAAACGTGATCACCACGC
  Species: H. sapiens (human)
  Entrez Gene: GALNT2 (a.k.a. CDG2T, GalNAc-T2)
  Cloning method: Restriction Enzyme; 5′ cloning site unknown (unknown if destroyed); 3′ cloning site unknown (unknown if destroyed)
  Sequencing primers: 5′ T7NP
Terms and licenses: Academic/Nonprofit Terms; Industry Terms: Not Available to Industry
How to cite: gh2 was a gift from Eric-Paul Bennett (Addgene plasmid # 106686 ; http://n2t.net/addgene:106686 ; RRID:Addgene_106686)
