[The description below was written by a language model from this plasmid's Addgene catalogue record and pLannotate feature annotations shown in this document.]
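Description:
gh2 is a small mammalian-expression guide RNA plasmid built on the EPB104 backbone and designed to express a single CRISPR gRNA directed against human GALNT2, the gene encoding the polypeptide GalNAc-transferase GalNAc-T2. The sequenced record is about 2.7 kb. Its functional cassette consists of the human U6 promoter, an RNA polymerase III promoter suited to producing short, uncapped transcripts, followed after a short gap by the Streptococcus pyogenes Cas9 gRNA scaffold. The roughly 28 nt interval between the two annotated features is where the 20-nt GALNT2-specific spacer would sit, although the feature table does not annotate it separately. The insert was introduced by restriction cloning, but the sites used are not recorded.

The plasmid carries no Cas9 gene and no mammalian selection marker or reporter in the annotated features, so the nuclease must be supplied from a separate source, and the construct is suited to co-transfection rather than stable selection. Propagation in E. coli relies on a high-copy ColE1/pUC-type origin and an ampicillin resistance gene (β-lactamase) driven by its own promoter. The remaining annotations are short fragments of lacI, an RSF origin, an M13 origin and lacZα, which are most likely remnants of the parental cloning vector rather than functional parts. A T7 promoter lies just upstream of the U6 cassette on the circular map, consistent with the recorded T7-type sequencing primer.

The construct belongs to a validated gRNA collection covering human glycosyltransferase genes, and it is typically used for Cas9-mediated disruption of GALNT2 in human cells to study its role in glycosylation.
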