Features (pLannotate 1.2.2; 10 found; start..end, strand, type, name):
      1..241     +  promoter       U6 promoter: RNA polymerase III promoter for human U6 snRNA
    270..345     +  misc_RNA       gRNA scaffold: guide RNA scaffold for the Streptococcus pyogenes CRISPR/Cas9 system
    392..439     -  CDS            lacI (fragment): lac repressor; lacI; The lac repressor binds to the lac operator to inhibit transcription in E. coli. This inhibition can be relieved by adding lactose or isopropyl-β-D-thiogalactopyranoside (IPTG).
    476..516     -  rep_origin     RSF ori (fragment): Plasmids containing the RSF 1030 origin of replication can be propagated in E. coli cells that contain additional plasmids with compatible origins.
    594..1182    -  rep_origin     ori: high-copy-number ColE1/pMB1/pBR322/pUC origin of replication
   1353..2213    -  CDS            AmpR: β-lactamase; bla; confers resistance to ampicillin, carbenicillin, and related antibiotics
   2214..2318    -  promoter       AmpR promoter: bla
   2344..2475    -  rep_origin     M13 ori (fragment): M13 bacteriophage origin of replication; arrow indicates direction of (+) strand synthesis
   2496..2652    -  CDS            lacZα (fragment): LacZα fragment of β-galactosidase; lacZ fragment
   2661..2679    +  promoter       T7 promoter: promoter for bacteriophage T7 RNA polymerase
>Addgene plasmid #106686 | gh2 | addgene full sequence | sequence record 243075 | Addgene NGS Result
GAGGGCCTATTTCCCATGATTCCTTCATATTTGCATATACGATACAAGGCTGTTAGAGAGATAATTGGAA
TTAATTTGACTGTAAACACAAAGATATTAGTACAAAATACGTGACGTAGAAAGTAATAATTTCTTGGGTA
GTTTGCAGTTTTAAAATTATGTTTTAAAATGGACTATCATATGCTTACCGTAACTTGAAAGTATTTCGAT
TTCTTGGCTTTATATATCTTGTGGAAAGGACGAAACACCGTGAAACGTGATCACCACGCGTTTTAGAGCT
AGAAATAGCAAGTTAAAATAAGGCTAGTCCGTTATCAACTTGAAAAAGTGGCACCGAGTCGGTGCTTTTT
TTGGTACCTGGAGCACAAGACTGGCCTCATGGGCCTTCCGCTCACTGCCCGCTTTCCAGTCGGGAAACCT
GTCGTGCCAGCTGCATTAACATGGTCATAGCTGTTTCCTTGCGTATTGGGCGCTCTCCGCTTCCTCGCTC
ACTGACTCGCTGCGCTCGGTCGTTCGGGTAAAGCCTGGGGTGCCTAATGAGCAAAAGGCCAGCAAAAGGC
CAGGAACCGTAAAAAGGCCGCGTTGCTGGCGTTTTTCCATAGGCTCCGCCCCCCTGACGAGCATCACAAA
AATCGACGCTCAAGTCAGAGGTGGCGAAACCCGACAGGACTATAAAGATACCAGGCGTTTCCCCCTGGAA
GCTCCCTCGTGCGCTCTCCTGTTCCGACCCTGCCGCTTACCGGATACCTGTCCGCCTTTCTCCCTTCGGG
AAGCGTGGCGCTTTCTCATAGCTCACGCTGTAGGTATCTCAGTTCGGTGTAGGTCGTTCGCTCCAAGCTG
GGCTGTGTGCACGAACCCCCCGTTCAGCCCGACCGCTGCGCCTTATCCGGTAACTATCGTCTTGAGTCCA
ACCCGGTAAGACACGACTTATCGCCACTGGCAGCAGCCACTGGTAACAGGATTAGCAGAGCGAGGTATGT
AGGCGGTGCTACAGAGTTCTTGAAGTGGTGGCCTAACTACGGCTACACTAGAAGAACAGTATTTGGTATC
TGCGCTCTGCTGAAGCCAGTTACCTTCGGAAAAAGAGTTGGTAGCTCTTGATCCGGCAAACAAACCACCG
CTGGTAGCGGTGGTTTTTTTGTTTGCAAGCAGCAGATTACGCGCAGAAAAAAAGGATCTCAAGAAGATCC
TTTGATCTTTTCTACGGGGTCTGACGCTCAGTGGAACGAAAACTCACGTTAAGGGATTTTGGTCATGAGA
TTATCAAAAAGGATCTTCACCTAGATCCTTTTAAATTAAAAATGAAGTTTTAAATCAATCTAAAGTATAT
ATGAGTAAACTTGGTCTGACAGTTACCAATGCTTAATCAGTGAGGCACCTATCTCAGCGATCTGTCTATT
TCGTTCATCCATAGTTGCCTGACTCCCCGTCGTGTAGATAACTACGATACGGGAGGGCTTACCATCTGGC
CCCAGTGCTGCAATGATACCGCGAGAACCACGCTCACCGGCTCCAGATTTATCAGCAATAAACCAGCCAG
CCGGAAGGGCCGAGCGCAGAAGTGGTCCTGCAACTTTATCCGCCTCCATCCAGTCTATTAATTGTTGCCG
GGAAGCTAGAGTAAGTAGTTCGCCAGTTAATAGTTTGCGCAACGTTGTTGCCATTGCTACAGGCATCGTG
GTGTCACGCTCGTCGTTTGGTATGGCTTCATTCAGCTCCGGTTCCCAACGATCAAGGCGAGTTACATGAT
CCCCCATGTTGTGCAAAAAAGCGGTTAGCTCCTTCGGTCCTCCGATCGTTGTCAGAAGTAAGTTGGCCGC
AGTGTTATCACTCATGGTTATGGCAGCACTGCATAATTCTCTTACTGTCATGCCATCCGTAAGATGCTTT
TCTGTGACTGGTGAGTACTCAACCAAGTCATTCTGAGAATAGTGTATGCGGCGACCGAGTTGCTCTTGCC
CGGCGTCAATACGGGATAATACCGCGCCACATAGCAGAACTTTAAAAGTGCTCATCATTGGAAAACGTTC
TTCGGGGCGAAAACTCTCAAGGATCTTACCGCTGTTGAGATCCAGTTCGATGTAACCCACTCGTGCACCC
AACTGATCTTCAGCATCTTTTACTTTCACCAGCGTTTCTGGGTGAGCAAAAACAGGAAGGCAAAATGCCG
CAAAAAAGGGAATAAGGGCGACACGGAAATGTTGAATACTCATACTCTTCCTTTTTCAATATTATTGAAG
CATTTATCAGGGTTATTGTCTCATGAGCGGATACATATTTGAATGTATTTAGAAAAATAAACAAATAGGG
GTTCCGCGCACATTTCCCCGAAAAGTGCCACCTAAATTGTAAGCGTTAATATTTTGTTAAAATTCGCGTT
AAATTTTTGTTAAATCAGCTCATTTTTTAACCAATAGGCCGAAATCGGCAAAATCCCTTATAAATCAAAA
GAATAGACCGAGATAGGGTTGAGTGGCCGCTACAGGGCGCTCCCATTCGCCATTCAGGCTGCGCAACTGT
TGGGAAGGGCGTTTCGGTGCGGGCCTCTTCGCTATTACGCCAGCTGGCGAAAGGGGGATGTGCTGCAAGG
CGATTAAGTTGGGTAACGCCAGGGTTTTCCCAGTCACGACGTTGTAAAACGACGGCCAGTGAGCGCGACG
TAATACGACTCACTATAGGGCGAATTGGCGGAAGGCCGTCAAGGCCACGTGTCTTGTCCAGAGCTCGATA
TCGAATTAATTC
